Addgene plasmid #15948: pLOVE empty vector
Purpose: (Empty Backbone)
Depositing lab: Miguel Ramalho-Santos. Depositing organization: University of California, San Francisco (UCSF). Publication: Generation of induced pluripotent stem cells in the absence of drug selection. Blelloch R, Venere M, Yen J, Ramalho-Santos M. Cell Stem Cell. 2007 Sep 13;1(3):245-7. doi: 10.1016/j.stem.2007.08.008. Epub 2007 Sep 6. PubMed 18371358.
Backbone
  Vector backbone: pLOVE (for Lentiviral Over-Expression)
  Backbone size (bp): 8263
  Vector type: Mammalian Expression, Lentiviral
Growth in bacteria
  Bacterial resistance: Chloramphenicol and Ampicillin, 25 & 100 μg/mL
  Growth temperature: 30°C
  Growth strain: DB3.1
  Growth instructions: Expand pLOVE in XL10Gold cells (resistant to ccdB)
  Copy number: High Copy
Gene/Insert
  Gene/Insert name: None
  Cloning method: Gateway Cloning; 5′ cloning site attR1 (not destroyed); 3′ cloning site attR2 (not destroyed)
  Sequencing primers: 5′ n/a; 3′ n/a
Terms and licenses: Academic/Nonprofit Terms; Industry Terms: Not Available to Industry
How to cite: pLOVE empty vector was a gift from Miguel Ramalho-Santos (Addgene plasmid # 15948 ; http://n2t.net/addgene:15948 ; RRID:Addgene_15948)
