[The description below was written by a language model from this plasmid's Addgene catalogue record and the feature table of its GenBank file.]
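Description:
pLOVE (for "Lentiviral Over-Expression") empty vector is an 8,263 bp HIV-1-based lentiviral Gateway destination plasmid for mammalian expression. It carries no insert. It is maintained in E. coli on a high-copy ColE1/pUC-type origin with ampicillin resistance in the backbone. The Gateway cassette adds a chloramphenicol resistance gene and the ccdB gyrase toxin, so the unrecombined plasmid must be grown in a ccdB-tolerant strain under dual selection.

The viral transcript is driven by a CMV enhancer/promoter fused to a truncated 5' LTR, a chimeric arrangement typical of Tat-independent transfer vectors. This is followed by the Psi packaging signal, the Rev response element for nuclear export of the genomic RNA, and the cPPT/CTS, which aids nuclear import of the reverse-transcribed genome. The internal expression unit consists of a second CMV enhancer/promoter followed by two tet operator sites. In cells expressing TetR these would allow tetracycline-regulated repression, and elsewhere the promoter would act constitutively.

Downstream lies the attR1–CmR/ccdB–attR2 cassette. An LR recombination with an entry clone replaces it with the gene of interest, and loss of ccdB provides counter-selection. A V5 epitope tag sits just after attR2 and could tag an insert at its C-terminus if the insert lacks a stop codon and is in frame. It is followed by a single annotated loxP site, a WPRE to enhance transcript expression, and the downstream LTR, which is also annotated as truncated. No mammalian selection marker or fluorescent reporter is annotated. The associated publication concerns generating induced pluripotent stem cells without drug selection, consistent with use of the vector for lentiviral overexpression of cloned factors.
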