LOCUS       Exported 8263 bp ds-DNA circular SYN 12-MAY-2021
DEFINITION  synthetic circular DNA
ACCESSION   .
VERSION     .
KEYWORDS    pLOVE empty vector
SOURCE      synthetic DNA construct
  ORGANISM  synthetic DNA construct
REFERENCE   1 (bases 1 to 8263)
  AUTHORS   Blelloch R, Venere M, Yen J, Ramalho-Santos M
  TITLE     Generation of Induced Pluripotent Stem Cells in the Absence of Drug
            Selection.
  JOURNAL   Cell Stem Cell. 2007 Sep 13. ():.
  PUBMED    18371358
REFERENCE   2 (bases 1 to 8263)
  AUTHORS   .
  TITLE     Direct Submission
  JOURNAL   Exported May 12, 2021 from SnapGene Server 1.1.58
            http://www.snapgene.com
FEATURES             Location/Qualifiers
     source          1..8263
                     /organism="synthetic DNA construct"
                     /mol_type="other DNA"
     primer_bind     complement(56..75)
                     /label=pRS-marker
                     /note="pRS vectors, use to sequence yeast selectable
                     marker"
     enhancer        247..626
                     /label=CMV enhancer
                     /note="human cytomegalovirus immediate early enhancer"
     promoter        628..826
                     /label=CMV promoter
                     /note="human cytomegalovirus (CMV) immediate early
                     promoter"
     LTR             844..1024
                     /label=5' LTR (truncated)
                     /note="truncated 5' long terminal repeat (LTR) from HIV-1"
     misc_feature    1071..1196
                     /label=HIV-1 Psi
                     /note="packaging signal of human immunodeficiency virus
                     type 1"
     misc_feature    1695..1928
                     /label=RRE
                     /note="The Rev response element (RRE) of HIV-1 allows for
                     Rev-dependent mRNA export from the nucleus to the
                     cytoplasm."
     CDS             2113..2157
                     /codon_start=1
                     /product="antigenic peptide corresponding to amino acids
                     655 to 669 of the HIV envelope protein gp41 (Lutje Hulsik
                     et al., 2013)"
                     /label=gp41 peptide
                     /note="recognized by the 2H10 single-chain llama nanobody"
                     /translation="KNEQELLELDKWASL"
     misc_feature    2455..2572
                     /label=cPPT/CTS
                     /note="central polypurine tract and central termination
                     sequence of HIV-1"
     enhancer        2638..2941
                     /label=CMV enhancer
                     /note="human cytomegalovirus immediate early enhancer"
     promoter        2942..3145
                     /label=CMV promoter
                     /note="human cytomegalovirus (CMV) immediate early
                     promoter"
     protein_bind    3147..3165
                     /gene="tetO"
                     /label=tet operator
                     /bound_moiety="tetracycline repressor TetR"
                     /note="bacterial operator O2 for the tetR and tetA genes"
     protein_bind    3168..3186
                     /gene="tetO"
                     /label=tet operator
                     /bound_moiety="tetracycline repressor TetR"
                     /note="bacterial operator O2 for the tetR and tetA genes"
     protein_bind    3227..3351
                     /gene="mutant version of attR"
                     /label=attR1
                     /bound_moiety="LR Clonase(TM)"
                     /note="recombination site for the Gateway(R) LR reaction"
     promoter        3376..3406
                     /label=lac UV5 promoter
                     /note="E. coli lac promoter with an ""up"" mutation"
     CDS             3460..4119
                     /codon_start=1
                     /gene="cat"
                     /product="chloramphenicol acetyltransferase"
                     /label=CmR
                     /note="confers resistance to chloramphenicol"
                     /translation="MEKKITGYTTVDISQWHRKEHFEAFQSVAQCTYNQTVQLDITAFL
                     KTVKKNKHKFYPAFIHILARLMNAHPEFRMAMKDGELVIWDSVHPCYTVFHEQTETFSS
                     LWSEYHDDFRQFLHIYSQDVACYGENLAYFPKGFIENMFFVSANPWVSFTSFDLNVANM
                     DNFFAPVFTMGKYYTQGDKVLMPLAIQVHHAVCDGFHVGRMLNELQQYCDEWQGGA"
     primer_bind     complement(3526..3545)
                     /label=CAT-R
                     /note="Chloramphenicol resistance gene, reverse primer"
     CDS             4461..4766
                     /codon_start=1
                     /gene="ccdB"
                     /product="CcdB, a bacterial toxin that poisons DNA gyrase"
                     /label=ccdB
                     /note="Plasmids containing the ccdB gene cannot be
                     propagated in standard E. coli strains."
                     /translation="MQFKVYTYKRESRYRLFVDVQSDIIDTPGRRMVIPLASARLLSDK
                     VSRELYPVVHIGDESWRMMTTDMASVPVSVIGEEVADLSHRENDIKNAINLMFWGI"
     primer_bind     4645..4664
                     /label=ccdB-fwd
                     /note="ccdB gene, forward primer"
     protein_bind    complement(4807..4931)
                     /gene="mutant version of attR"
                     /label=attR2
                     /bound_moiety="LR Clonase(TM)"
                     /note="recombination site for the Gateway(R) LR reaction"
     CDS             4984..5025
                     /codon_start=1
                     /product="epitope tag from simian virus 5"
                     /label=V5 tag
                     /translation="GKPIPNPLLGLDST"
     protein_bind    5063..5096
                     /label=loxP
                     /bound_moiety="Cre recombinase"
                     /note="Cre-mediated recombination occurs in the 8-bp core
                     sequence (GCATACAT)."
     misc_feature    5152..5740
                     /label=WPRE
                     /note="woodchuck hepatitis virus posttranscriptional
                     regulatory element"
     primer_bind     complement(5205..5225)
                     /label=WPRE-R
                     /note="WPRE, reverse primer"
     CDS             complement(5623..5634)
                     /codon_start=1
                     /product="Factor Xa recognition and cleavage site"
                     /label=Factor Xa site
                     /translation="IEGR"
     primer_bind     complement(5743..5759)
                     /label=KS primer
                     /note="common sequencing primer, one of multiple similar
                     variants"
     primer_bind     complement(5744..5760)
                     /label=pBluescriptKS
                     /note="For pBluescript vector"
     LTR             6269..6449
                     /label=5' LTR (truncated)
                     /note="truncated 5' long terminal repeat (LTR) from HIV-1"
     rep_origin      complement(6511..7099)
                     /direction=LEFT
                     /label=ori
                     /note="high-copy-number ColE1/pMB1/pBR322/pUC origin of
                     replication"
     primer_bind     complement(6591..6610)
                     /label=pBR322ori-F
                     /note="pBR322 origin, forward primer"
     CDS             complement(7270..8130)
                     /codon_start=1
                     /gene="bla"
                     /product="beta-lactamase"
                     /label=AmpR
                     /note="confers resistance to ampicillin, carbenicillin, and
                     related antibiotics"
                     /translation="MSIQHFRVALIPFFAAFCLPVFAHPETLVKVKDAEDQLGARVGYI
                     ELDLNSGKILESFRPEERFPMMSTFKVLLCGAVLSRIDAGQEQLGRRIHYSQNDLVEYS
                     PVTEKHLTDGMTVRELCSAAITMSDNTAANLLLTTIGGPKELTAFLHNMGDHVTRLDRW
                     EPELNEAIPNDERDTTMPVAMATTLRKLLTGELLTLASRQQLIDWMEADKVAGPLLRSA
                     LPAGWFIADKSGAGERGSRGIIAALGPDGKPSRIVVIYTTGSQATMDERNRQIAEIGAS
                     LIKHW"
     primer_bind     7893..7912
                     /label=Amp-R
                     /note="Ampicillin resistance gene, reverse primer"
     promoter        complement(8131..8235)
                     /gene="bla"
                     /label=AmpR promoter
ORIGIN
        1 gcttaagcgg tcgacggatc gggagatctc ccgatcccct atggtgcact ctcagtacaa
       61 tctgctctga tgccgcatag ttaagccagt atctgctccc tgcttgtgtg ttggaggtcg
      121 ctgagtagtg cgcgagcaaa atttaagcta caacaaggca aggcttgacc gacaattgca
      181 tgaagaatct gcttagggtt aggcgttttg cgctgcttcg cgatgtacgg gccagatata
      241 cgcgttgaca ttgattattg actagttatt aatagtaatc aattacgggg tcattagttc
      301 atagcccata tatggagttc cgcgttacat aacttacggt aaatggcccg cctggctgac
      361 cgcccaacga cccccgccca ttgacgtcaa taatgacgta tgttcccata gtaacgccaa
      421 tagggacttt ccattgacgt caatgggtgg agtatttacg gtaaactgcc cacttggcag
      481 tacatcaagt gtatcatatg ccaagtacgc cccctattga cgtcaatgac ggtaaatggc
      541 ccgcctggca ttatgcccag tacatgacct tatgggactt tcctacttgg cagtacatct
      601 acgtattagt catcgctatt accatggtga tgcggttttg gcagtacatc aatgggcgtg
      661 gatagcggtt tgactcacgg ggatttccaa gtctccaccc cattgacgtc aatgggagtt
      721 tgttttggca ccaaaatcaa cgggactttc caaaatgtcg taacaactcc gccccattga
      781 cgcaaatggg cggtaggcgt gtacggtggg aggtctatat aagcagcgcg ttttgcctgt
      841 actgggtctc tctggttaga ccagatctga gcctgggagc tctctggcta actagggaac
      901 ccactgctta agcctcaata aagcttgcct tgagtgcttc aagtagtgtg tgcccgtctg
      961 ttgtgtgact ctggtaacta gagatccctc agaccctttt agtcagtgtg gaaaatctct
     1021 agcagtggcg cccgaacagg gacttgaaag cgaaagggaa accagaggag ctctctcgac
     1081 gcaggactcg gcttgctgaa gcgcgcacgg caagaggcga ggggcggcga ctggtgagta
     1141 cgccaaaaat tttgactagc ggaggctaga aggagagaga tgggtgcgag agcgtcagta
     1201 ttaagcgggg gagaattaga tcgcgatggg aaaaaattcg gttaaggcca gggggaaaga
     1261 aaaaatataa attaaaacat atagtatggg caagcaggga gctagaacga ttcgcagtta
     1321 atcctggcct gttagaaaca tcagaaggct gtagacaaat actgggacag ctacaaccat
     1381 cccttcagac aggatcagaa gaacttagat cattatataa tacagtagca accctctatt
     1441 gtgtgcatca aaggatagag ataaaagaca ccaaggaagc tttagacaag atagaggaag
     1501 agcaaaacaa aagtaagacc accgcacagc aagcggccgg ccgcgctgat cttcagacct
     1561 ggaggaggag atatgaggga caattggaga agtgaattat ataaatataa agtagtaaaa
     1621 attgaaccat taggagtagc acccaccaag gcaaagagaa gagtggtgca gagagaaaaa
     1681 agagcagtgg gaataggagc tttgttcctt gggttcttgg gagcagcagg aagcactatg
     1741 ggcgcagcgt caatgacgct gacggtacag gccagacaat tattgtctgg tatagtgcag
     1801 cagcagaaca atttgctgag ggctattgag gcgcaacagc atctgttgca actcacagtc
     1861 tggggcatca agcagctcca ggcaagaatc ctggctgtgg aaagatacct aaaggatcaa
     1921 cagctcctgg ggatttgggg ttgctctgga aaactcattt gcaccactgc tgtgccttgg
     1981 aatgctagtt ggagtaataa atctctggaa cagatttgga atcacacgac ctggatggag
     2041 tgggacagag aaattaacaa ttacacaagc ttaatacact ccttaattga agaatcgcaa
     2101 aaccagcaag aaaagaatga acaagaatta ttggaattag ataaatgggc aagtttgtgg
     2161 aattggttta acataacaaa ttggctgtgg tatataaaat tattcataat gatagtagga
     2221 ggcttggtag gtttaagaat agtttttgct gtactttcta tagtgaatag agttaggcag
     2281 ggatattcac cattatcgtt tcagacccac ctcccaaccc cgaggggacc cgacaggccc
     2341 gaaggaatag aagaagaagg tggagagaga gacagagaca gatccattcg attagtgaac
     2401 ggatcggcac tgcgtgcgcc aattctgcag acaaatggca gtattcatcc acaattttaa
     2461 aagaaaaggg gggattgggg ggtacagtgc aggggaaaga atagtagaca taatagcaac
     2521 agacatacaa actaaagaat tacaaaaaca aattacaaaa attcaaaatt ttcgggttta
     2581 ttacagggac agcagagatc cagtttggtt agtaccgggc ccgctctagc agttccgcgt
     2641 tacataactt acggtaaatg gcccgcctgg ctgaccgccc aacgaccccc gcccattgac
     2701 gtcaataatg acgtatgttc ccatagtaac gccaataggg actttccatt gacgtcaatg
     2761 ggtggagtat ttacggtaaa ctgcccactt ggcagtacat caagtgtatc atatgccaag
     2821 tacgccccct attgacgtca atgacggtaa atggcccgcc tggcattatg cccagtacat
     2881 gaccttatgg gactttccta cttggcagta catctacgta ttagtcatcg ctattaccat
     2941 ggtgatgcgg ttttggcagt acatcaatgg gcgtggatag cggtttgact cacggggatt
     3001 tccaagtctc caccccattg acgtcaatgg gagtttgttt tggcaccaaa atcaacggga
     3061 ctttccaaaa tgtcgtaaca actccgcccc attgacgcaa atgggcggta ggcgtgtacg
     3121 gtgggaggtc tatataagca gagctctccc tatcagtgat agagatctcc ctatcagtga
     3181 tagagatcgt cgactagtcc agtgtggtgg aattctgcag atatcaacaa gtttgtacaa
     3241 aaaagctgaa cgagaaacgt aaaatgatat aaatatcaat atattaaatt agattttgca
     3301 taaaaaacag actacataat actgtaaaac acaacatatc cagtcactat ggcggccgca
     3361 ttaggcaccc caggctttac actttatgct tccggctcgt ataatgtgtg gattttgagt
     3421 taggatccgt cgagattttc aggagctaag gaagctaaaa tggagaaaaa aatcactgga
     3481 tataccaccg ttgatatatc ccaatggcat cgtaaagaac attttgaggc atttcagtca
     3541 gttgctcaat gtacctataa ccagaccgtt cagctggata ttacggcctt tttaaagacc
     3601 gtaaagaaaa ataagcacaa gttttatccg gcctttattc acattcttgc ccgcctgatg
     3661 aatgctcatc cggaattccg tatggcaatg aaagacggtg agctggtgat atgggatagt
     3721 gttcaccctt gttacaccgt tttccatgag caaactgaaa cgttttcatc gctctggagt
     3781 gaataccacg acgatttccg gcagtttcta cacatatatt cgcaagatgt ggcgtgttac
     3841 ggtgaaaacc tggcctattt ccctaaaggg tttattgaga atatgttttt cgtctcagcc
     3901 aatccctggg tgagtttcac cagttttgat ttaaacgtgg ccaatatgga caacttcttc
     3961 gcccccgttt tcaccatggg caaatattat acgcaaggcg acaaggtgct gatgccgctg
     4021 gcgattcagg ttcatcatgc cgtctgtgat ggcttccatg tcggcagaat gcttaatgaa
     4081 ttacaacagt actgcgatga gtggcagggc ggggcgtaaa gatctggatc cggcttacta
     4141 aaagccagat aacagtatgc gtatttgcgc gctgattttt gcggtataag aatatatact
     4201 gatatgtata cccgaagtat gtcaaaaaga ggtgtgctat gaagcagcgt attacagtga
     4261 cagttgacag cgacagctat cagttgctca aggcatatat gatgtcaata tctccggtct
     4321 ggtaagcaca accatgcaga atgaagcccg tcgtctgcgt gccgaacgct ggaaagcgga
     4381 aaatcaggaa gggatggctg aggtcgcccg gtttattgaa atgaacggct cttttgctga
     4441 cgagaacagg gactggtgaa atgcagttta aggtttacac ctataaaaga gagagccgtt
     4501 atcgtctgtt tgtggatgta cagagtgata ttattgacac gcccgggcga cggatggtga
     4561 tccccctggc cagtgcacgt ctgctgtcag ataaagtctc ccgtgaactt tacccggtgg
     4621 tgcatatcgg ggatgaaagc tggcgcatga tgaccaccga tatggccagt gtgccggtct
     4681 ccgttatcgg ggaagaagtg gctgatctca gccaccgcga aaatgacatc aaaaacgcca
     4741 ttaacctgat gttctgggga atataaatgt caggctccct tatacacagc cagtctgcag
     4801 gtcgaccata gtgactggat atgttgtgtt ttacagtatt atgtagtctg ttttttatgc
     4861 aaaatctaat ttaatatatt gatatttata tcattttacg tttctcgttc agctttcttg
     4921 tacaaagtgg ttgatatcca gcacagtggc ggccgctcga gtctagaggg cccgcggttc
     4981 gaaggtaagc ctatccctaa ccctctcctc ggtctcgatt ctacgcgtac cggttagtaa
     5041 tgacaattcg tcgagggacc taataacttc gtatagcata cattatacga agttatacat
     5101 gtttaagggt tccggttcca ctaggtacaa ttcgatatca agcttatcga taatcaacct
     5161 ctggattaca aaatttgtga aagattgact ggtattctta actatgttgc tccttttacg
     5221 ctatgtggat acgctgcttt aatgcctttg tatcatgcta ttgcttcccg tatggctttc
     5281 attttctcct ccttgtataa atcctggttg ctgtctcttt atgaggagtt gtggcccgtt
     5341 gtcaggcaac gtggcgtggt gtgcactgtg tttgctgacg caacccccac tggttggggc
     5401 attgccacca cctgtcagct cctttccggg actttcgctt tccccctccc tattgccacg
     5461 gcggaactca tcgccgcctg ccttgcccgc tgctggacag gggctcggct gttgggcact
     5521 gacaattccg tggtgttgtc ggggaaatca tcgtcctttc cttggctgct cgcctgtgtt
     5581 gccacctgga ttctgcgcgg gacgtccttc tgctacgtcc cttcggccct caatccagcg
     5641 gaccttcctt cccgcggcct gctgccggct ctgcggcctc ttccgcgtct tcgccttcgc
     5701 cctcagacga gtcggatctc cctttgggcc gcctccccgc atcgataccg tcgacctcga
     5761 tcgagaccta gaaaaacatg gagcaatcac aagtagcaat acagcagcta ccaatgctga
     5821 ttgtgcctgg ctagaagcac aagaggagga ggaggtgggt tttccagtca cacctcaggt
     5881 acctttaaga ccaatgactt acaaggcagc tgtagatctt agccactttt taaaagaaaa
     5941 ggggggactg gaagggctaa ttcactccca acgaagacaa gatatccttg atctgtggat
     6001 ctaccacaca caaggctact tccctgattg gcagaactac acaccagggc cagggatcag
     6061 atatccactg acctttggat ggtgctacaa gctagtacca gttgagcaag agaaggtaga
     6121 agaagccaat gaaggagaga acacccgctt gttacaccct gtgagcctgc atgggatgga
     6181 tgacccggag agagaagtat tagagtggag gtttgacagc cgcctagcat ttcatcacat
     6241 ggcccgagag ctgcatccgg actgtactgg gtctctctgg ttagaccaga tctgagcctg
     6301 ggagctctct ggctaactag ggaacccact gcttaagcct caataaagct tgccttgagt
     6361 gcttcaagta gtgtgtgccc gtctgttgtg tgactctggt aactagagat ccctcagacc
     6421 cttttagtca gtgtggaaaa tctctagcag catgtgagca aaaggccagc aaaaggccag
     6481 gaaccgtaaa aaggccgcgt tgctggcgtt tttccatagg ctccgccccc ctgacgagca
     6541 tcacaaaaat cgacgctcaa gtcagaggtg gcgaaacccg acaggactat aaagatacca
     6601 ggcgtttccc cctggaagct ccctcgtgcg ctctcctgtt ccgaccctgc cgcttaccgg
     6661 atacctgtcc gcctttctcc cttcgggaag cgtggcgctt tctcatagct cacgctgtag
     6721 gtatctcagt tcggtgtagg tcgttcgctc caagctgggc tgtgtgcacg aaccccccgt
     6781 tcagcccgac cgctgcgcct tatccggtaa ctatcgtctt gagtccaacc cggtaagaca
     6841 cgacttatcg ccactggcag cagccactgg taacaggatt agcagagcga ggtatgtagg
     6901 cggtgctaca gagttcttga agtggtggcc taactacggc tacactagaa gaacagtatt
     6961 tggtatctgc gctctgctga agccagttac cttcggaaaa agagttggta gctcttgatc
     7021 cggcaaacaa accaccgctg gtagcggtgg tttttttgtt tgcaagcagc agattacgcg
     7081 cagaaaaaaa ggatctcaag aagatccttt gatcttttct acggggtctg acgctcagtg
     7141 gaacgaaaac tcacgttaag ggattttggt catgagatta tcaaaaagga tcttcaccta
     7201 gatcctttta aattaaaaat gaagttttaa atcaatctaa agtatatatg agtaaacttg
     7261 gtctgacagt taccaatgct taatcagtga ggcacctatc tcagcgatct gtctatttcg
     7321 ttcatccata gttgcctgac tccccgtcgt gtagataact acgatacggg agggcttacc
     7381 atctggcccc agtgctgcaa tgataccgcg agacccacgc tcaccggctc cagatttatc
     7441 agcaataaac cagccagccg gaagggccga gcgcagaagt ggtcctgcaa ctttatccgc
     7501 ctccatccag tctattaatt gttgccggga agctagagta agtagttcgc cagttaatag
     7561 tttgcgcaac gttgttgcca ttgctacagg catcgtggtg tcacgctcgt cgtttggtat
     7621 ggcttcattc agctccggtt cccaacgatc aaggcgagtt acatgatccc ccatgttgtg
     7681 caaaaaagcg gttagctcct tcggtcctcc gatcgttgtc agaagtaagt tggccgcagt
     7741 gttatcactc atggttatgg cagcactgca taattctctt actgtcatgc catccgtaag
     7801 atgcttttct gtgactggtg agtactcaac caagtcattc tgagaatagt gtatgcggcg
     7861 accgagttgc tcttgcccgg cgtcaatacg ggataatacc gcgccacata gcagaacttt
     7921 aaaagtgctc atcattggaa aacgttcttc ggggcgaaaa ctctcaagga tcttaccgct
     7981 gttgagatcc agttcgatgt aacccactcg tgcacccaac tgatcttcag catcttttac
     8041 tttcaccagc gtttctgggt gagcaaaaac aggaaggcaa aatgccgcaa aaaagggaat
     8101 aagggcgaca cggaaatgtt gaatactcat actcttcctt tttcaatatt attgaagcat
     8161 ttatcagggt tattgtctca tgagcggata catatttgaa tgtatttaga aaaataaaca
     8221 aataggggtt ccgcgcacat ttccccgaaa agtgccacct gac
//
