>Addgene plasmid #15948 | pLOVE empty vector | addgene partial sequence | sequence record 62449 | WPRE-R 5'-CATAGCGTAAAAGGAGCAACA-3'
AATTTTGTAATCCAGAGGTTGATTATCGATAAGCTTGATATCGAATTGTACCTAGTGGAACCGGAACCCT
TAAACATGTATAACTTCGTATAATGTATGCTATACGAAGTTATTAGGTCCCTCGACGAATTGTCATTACT
AACCGGTACGCGTAGAATCGAGACCGAGGAGAGGGTTAGGGATAGGCTTACCTTCGAACCGCGGGCCCTC
TAGACTCGAGCGGCCGCCACTGTGCTGGATATCAACCACTTTGTACAAGAAAGCTGAACGAGAAACGTAA
AATGATATAAATATCAATATATTAAATTAGATTTTGCATAAAAAACAGACTACATAATACTGTAAAACAC
AACATATCCAGTCACTATGGTCGACCTGCAGACTGGCTGTGTATAAGGGAGCCTGACATTTATATTCCCC
AGAACATCAGGTTAATGGCGTTTTTGATGTCATTTTCGCGGTGGCTGAGATCAGCCACTTCTTCCCCGAT
AACGGAGACCGGCACACTGGCCATATCGGTGGTCATCATGCGCCAGCTTTCATCCCCGATATGCACCACC
GGGTAAAGTTCACGGGAGACTTTATCTGACAGCAGACGTGCACTGGCCAGGGGGATCACCATCCGTCGCC
CGGGCGTGTCAATAATATCACTCTGTACATCCACAAACAGACGATAACGGCTCTCTCTTTTATAGGTGTA
AACCTTAAACTGCATTTCACCAGCCCCTGTTCTCGTCAGCAAAAGAGCCGTTCATTTCAATAAACCGGGC
GACCTCAGCCATCCCTTCCTGATTTTCCGCTTTCCAGCGTTCGGC
