>Addgene plasmid #15948 | pLOVE empty vector | addgene partial sequence | sequence record 110525 | ccdB-Fwd 5'-GCATGATGACCACCGATATG-3'
GCTGATCTCAGCCACCGCGAAAATGACATCAAAAACGCCATTAACCTGATGTTCTGGGGAATATAAATGT
CAGGCTCCCTTATACACAGCCAGTCTGCAGGTCGACCATAGTGACTGGATATGTTGTGTTTTACAGTATT
ATGTAGTCTGTTTTTTATGCAAAATCTAATTTAATATATTGATATTTATATCATTTTACGTTTCTCGTTC
AGCTTTCTTGTACAAAGTGGTTGATATCCAGCACAGTGGCGGCCGCTCGAGTCTAGAGGGCCCGCGGTTC
GAAGGTAAGCCTATCCCTAACCCTCTCCTCGGTCTCGATTCTACGCGTACCGGTTAGTAATGACAATTCG
TCGAGGGACCTAATAACTTCGTATAGCATACATTATACGAAGTTATACATGTTTAAGGGTTCCGGTTCCA
CTAGGTACAATTCGATATCAAGCTTATCGATAATCAACCTCTGGATTACAAAATTTGTGAAAGATTGACT
GGTATTCTTAACTATGTTGCTCCTTTTACGCTATGTGGATACGCTGCTTTAATGCCTTTGTATCATGCTA
TTGCTTCCCGTATGGCTTTCATTTTCTCCTCCTTGTATAAATCCTGGTTGCTGTCTCTTTATGAGGAGTT
GTGGCCCGTTGTCAGGCAACGTGGCGTGGTGTGCACTGTGTTTGCTGACGCAACCCCCACTGGTTGG
