>Addgene plasmid #15948 | pLOVE empty vector | addgene partial sequence | sequence record 110662 | CAT-R 5'-GCAACTGACTGAAATGCCTC-3'
GGTATATCCAGTGATTTTTTTCTCCATTTTAGCTTCCTTAGCTCCTGAAAATCTCGACGGATCCTAACTC
AAAATCCACACATTATACGAGCCGGAAGCATAAAGTGTAAAGCCTGGGGTGCCTAATGCGGCCGCCATAG
TGACTGGATATGTTGTGTTTTACAGTATTATGTAGTCTGTTTTTTATGCAAAATCTAATTTAATATATTG
ATATTTATATCATTTTACGTTTCTCGTTCAGCTTTTTTGTACAAACTTGTTGATATCTGCAGAATTCCAC
CACACTGGACTAGTCGACGATCTCTATCACTGATAGGGAGATCTCTATCACTGATAGGGAGAGCTCTGCT
TATATAGACCTCCCACCGTACACGCCTACCGCCCATTTGCGTCAATGGGGCGGAGTTGTTACGACATTTT
GGAAAGTCCCGTTGATTTTGGTGCCAAAACAAACTCCCATTGACGTCAATGGGGTGGAGACTTGGAAATC
CCCGTGAGTCAAACCGCTATCCACGCCCATTGATGTACTGCCAAAACCGCATCACCATGGTAATAGCGAT
GACTAATACGTAGATGTACTGCCAAGTAGGAAAGTCCCATAAGGTCATGTACTGGGCATAATGCCAGGCG
GGCCATTTACCGTCATTGACGTCAATAGGG
